>Addgene plasmid #16212 | pOX-twk42 | addgene partial sequence | sequence record 22828 | T7 5'-TAATACGACTCACTATAGGG-3'
TTTTTTTTTTTTTTTTTTTTATAAAACAATTTATTATAAGTTCATTCACCGGTGTTATAAATATATAGCC
GCCTGGTATTAATCCGTGACTTTGGCTGCTCTTCTTCAGGGTCCTCATCCCAAGTTTGTTCATAGCGTTC
TGCGGTTTGGACACTGGCAACCTTAATCTGCGACGTTGTCTGCGTTCCACTATTCCTCATCTTCGCCCGC
TCGTCAAACTTCTCGTTCAACATCTTCTTCTGATGATTGCTCATAAATCGCATCAAAAGCTTATTTCCCA
TCTCCATATTCTCACTGTACTTCTCTGCCACATTACCGTCGGTTCTCATTGTCTTTTTCTTGGAGGGATC
GATAGAGCCGAATTCGGAGACTCCGATTGACTTTTTGCGGCTCTCCTCGGCTGCCACACTCAAAGTGTTC
TTAAAATCGTTCTCAATTCTCTGTACAATCTGGTTGAAAATGAACTCCAACTGCATTTGTATTACATTAA
TGCACATGGAAACCACAGAGAGACCTCCAAGGATGAACACGATTCCACCAACTGCCACTGTATGGCTCGG
GGTAAAATCTCCGAATCCTATGGTTGTCATGGAGATGAAGAAAAAGTAGACTGACTCGAAAAGTGTCCAG
TTCTCAAAGTATGCAAAGTAGGCAACGCATTGGATCATCCAGAAGAACAGGACGATCAGGACCAGGAGAA
GAGGTATCGGACGGGTCCCGTTGGGATTTTG
