[The description below was written by a language model from this plasmid's Addgene catalogue record.]
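Description:
pOX-twk42 is a Xenopus oocyte expression plasmid built on a pBSc (pBluescript-type) backbone of about 3.2 kb. It carries the coding sequence of twk-42 from the nematode C. elegans. The plasmid is propagated in standard E. coli cloning strains under ampicillin selection, and its copy number is listed as unknown. No feature table accompanies the entry, so the origin of replication and any untranslated-region elements that might flank the insert to aid expression in oocytes are not documented.

The insert of roughly 1.4 kb encodes a tandem pore domain potassium channel, also known by the gene model name W06D12.2. Channels of this family have subunits with two pore-forming domains each and typically produce background or "leak" potassium conductances. The cDNA is recorded as unmutated and was cloned between an EcoRV site at the 5′ end and an XhoI site at the 3′ end. Both sites are retained, so the insert can be excised or transferred. T3 and T7 are listed as the 5′ and 3′ sequencing primers, which indicates that these phage promoter sequences flank the cloning site. The record does not explicitly say which promoter drives expression, but vectors of this type are generally used as templates for in vitro transcription of cRNA that is then injected into oocytes.

The construct comes from work cataloguing the potassium channel families revealed by the C. elegans genome. Its likely use is heterologous expression of TWK-42 in Xenopus oocytes for electrophysiological study, and it also serves as a source of the twk-42 cDNA for subcloning.
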