Addgene plasmid #16212: pOX-twk42
Depositing lab: Larry Salkoff. Depositing organization: Washington University in Saint Louis. Publication: Eight potassium channel families revealed by the C. elegans genome project. Wei A, Jegla T, Salkoff L. Neuropharmacology. 1996 . 35(7):805-29. 10.1016/0028-3908(96)00126-8 PubMed 8938713.
Backbone
  Vector backbone: pBSc
  Backbone size w/o insert (bp): 3200
  Vector type: Xenopus Oocyte expression
Growth in bacteria
  Bacterial resistance: Ampicillin, 100 μg/mL
  Growth temperature: 37°C
  Growth strain: DH5alpha
  Copy number: Unknown
Gene/Insert
  Gene/Insert name: Tandem pore domain K+ channel (alt names: W06D12.2; KOG0783)
  Species: C. elegans (nematode)
  Insert size (bp): 1382
  Mutation: N/A
  GenBank ID: NM_075082
  Entrez Gene: twk-42
  Cloning method: Restriction Enzyme; 5′ cloning site EcoRV (not destroyed); 3′ cloning site Xho1 (not destroyed)
  Sequencing primers: 5′ T3; 3′ T7
Terms and licenses: Academic/Nonprofit Terms; Industry Terms: Not Available to Industry
How to cite: pOX-twk42 was a gift from Larry Salkoff (Addgene plasmid # 16212 ; http://n2t.net/addgene:16212 ; RRID:Addgene_16212)
